>Addgene plasmid #30713 | pBS-F2-AAG | depositor partial sequence | sequence record 14147 | Author sequence
GGTACCCGCCCATATGCTTGCCCTGTCGAGTCCTGCGACCGCCGCTTCTCTCGGTCCGACCACCTGACCC
AGCATATCCGGATTCACACAGGCCAGAAGCCCTTCCAGTGTCGCATCTGCATGAGGAACTTCAGCCGTTC
TGACAACCTCACCCAGCACATCCGCACACACACCGGCGAGAAGCCTTTTGCATGCGACATCTGTGGGAGG
AAGTTTGCCCAGTCCAGCGACCTGCAGCGTCACACCAAAATCCATACAGGTGAAAAGTAATCTAGA
