>Addgene plasmid #30713 | pBS-F2-AAG | addgene partial sequence | sequence record 36375 | T7 5'-TAATACGACTCACTATAGGG-3'
CTTGCCCTGTCGAGTCCTGCGACCGCCGCTTCTCTCGGTCCGACCACCTGACCCAGCATATCCGGATTCA
CACAGGCCAGAAGCCCTTCCAGTGTCGCATCTGCATGAGGAACTTCAGCCGTTCTGACAACCTCACCCAG
CACATCCGCACACACACCGGCGAGAAGCCTTTTGCATGCGACATCTGTGGGAGGAAGTTTGCCCAGTCCA
GCGACCTGCAGCGTCACACCAAAATCCATACAGGTGAAAAGTAATCTAGAGCGGCCGCCACCGCGGTGGA
GCTCCAGCTTTTGTTCCCTTTAGTGAGGGTTAATTGCGCGCTTGGCGTAATCATGGTCATAGCTGTTTCC
TGTGTGAAATTGTTATCCGCTCACAATTCCACACAACATACGAGCCGGAAGCATAAAGTGTAAAGCCTGG
GGTGCCTAATGAGTGAGCTAACTCACATTAATTGCGTTGCGCTCACTGCCCGCTTTCCAGTCGGGAAACC
TGTCGTGCCAGCTGCATTAATGAATCGGCCAACGCGCGGGGAGAGGCGGTTTGCGTATTGGGCGCTCTTC
CGCTTCCTCGCTCACTGACTCGCTGCGCTCGGTCGTTCGGCTGCGGCGAGCGGTATCAGCTCACTCAAAG
GCGGTAATACGGTTATCCACAGAATCAGGGGATAACGCAGGAAAGAACATGTGAGCAAAAGGCCAGCAAA
AGGCCAGGAACCGTAAAAAGGCCGCGTTGCTGGCGTTT
