>Addgene plasmid #30713 | pBS-F2-AAG | addgene partial sequence | sequence record 37043 | lac_promoter
TTTCACACAGGAAACAGCTATGACCATGATTACGCCAAGCGCGCAATTAACCCTCACTAAAGGGAACAAA
AGCTGGAGCTCCACCGCGGTGGCGGCCGCTCTAGATTACTTTTCACCTGTATGGATTTTGGTGTGACGCT
GCAGGTCGCTGGACTGGGCAAACTTCCTCCCACAGATGTCGCATGCAAAAGGCTTCTCGCCGGTGTGTGT
GCGGATGTGCTGGGTGAGGTTGTCAGAACGGCTGAAGTTCCTCATGCAGATGCGACACTGGAAGGGCTTC
TGGCCTGTGTGAATCCGGATATGCTGGGTCAGGTGGTCGGACCGAGAGAAGCGGCGGTCGCAGGACTCGA
CAGGGCAAGCATATGGGCGGGTACCCAATTCGCCCTATAGTGAGTCGTATTACGCGCGCTCACTGGCCGT
CGTTTTACAACGTCGTGACTGGGAAAACCCTGGCGTTACCCAACTTAATCGCCTTGCAGCACATCCCCCT
TTCGCCAGCTGGCGTAATAGCGAAGAGGCCCGCACCGATCGCCCTTCCCAACAGTTGCGCAGCCTGAATG
GCGAATGGG
[66 nt withheld, positions 570-635]
