[The description below was written by a language model from this plasmid's Addgene catalogue record.]
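Description:
pBS-F2-AAG is a bacterial cloning vector built on the pBlueScript II SK(+) backbone (about 2.9 kb without insert). It is a high-copy plasmid propagated in standard E. coli cloning strains and selected with ampicillin. As a pBluescript-type phagemid, the backbone would ordinarily supply a pUC-style origin, an f1 origin and a multiple cloning site flanked by T7 and T3 promoters. No feature table accompanies this record, however, so these elements are inferred from the named backbone rather than confirmed. The T7 and T3 sites are listed as the sequencing primer positions on either side of the insert.

The payload is a 276 bp insert named "F2 AAG", cloned between KpnI and XbaI sites that both remain intact, so the fragment can be excised again. The record does not describe the insert further. The name and the associated publication on modularly assembled zinc-finger nucleases in zebrafish suggest that it is an archive module encoding a zinc finger for the finger 2 position of an array, with specificity for the DNA triplet AAG. In modular assembly, individual fingers with defined triplet preferences are drawn from such a library and joined in order to build multi-finger DNA-binding domains. These domains are then fused to a nuclease domain for targeted gene disruption.

The plasmid carries no stated eukaryotic promoter, tag or reporter, and is catalogued simply as a cloning vector. It is therefore best understood as a storage and source construct for one building block rather than an expression vector.
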