Addgene plasmid #30713: pBS-F2-AAG
Depositing lab: Nathan Lawson & Scot Wolfe. Depositing organization: University of Massachusetts, Worcester. Publication: Evaluation and application of modularly assembled zinc-finger nucleases in zebrafish. Zhu C, Smith T, McNulty J, Rayla AL, Lakshmanan A, Siekmann AF, Buffardi M, Meng X, Shin J, Padmanabhan A, Cifuentes D, Giraldez AJ, Look AT, Epstein JA, Lawson ND, Wolfe SA. Development. 2011 Oct;138(20):4555-64. 10.1242/dev.066779 PubMed 21937602.
Backbone
  Vector backbone: pBlueScript II SK(+)
  Backbone size w/o insert (bp): 2877
  Vector type: Cloning vector
Growth in bacteria
  Bacterial resistance: Ampicillin, 100 μg/mL
  Growth temperature: 37°C
  Growth strain: DH5alpha
  Growth instructions: XL1Blue
  Copy number: High Copy
Gene/Insert
  Gene/Insert name: F2 AAG
  Insert size (bp): 276
  Cloning method: Restriction Enzyme; 5′ cloning site KpnI (not destroyed); 3′ cloning site XbalI (not destroyed)
  Sequencing primers: 5′ T7; 3′ T3
Terms and licenses: Academic/Nonprofit Terms; Industry Terms: Not Available to Industry
How to cite: pBS-F2-AAG was a gift from Nathan Lawson & Scot Wolfe (Addgene plasmid # 30713 ; http://n2t.net/addgene:30713 ; RRID:Addgene_30713)
